Addgene plasmid #12959: pGEX-2T-RhoA-wt
Depositing lab: Gary Bokoch. Depositing organization: Scripps California (The Scripps Research Institute).
Backbone
  Vector backbone: pGEX-2T
  Backbone size w/o insert (bp): 4900
  Vector type: Bacterial Expression
Growth in bacteria
  Bacterial resistance: Ampicillin, 100 μg/mL
  Growth temperature: 37°C
  Growth strain: DH5alpha
  Copy number: High Copy
Gene/Insert
  Gene/Insert name: RhoA
  Species: H. sapiens (human)
  Insert size (bp): 582
  GenBank ID: L25080
  Entrez Gene: RHOA (a.k.a. ARH12, ARHA, EDFAOB, RHO12, RHOH12)
  Tag / fusion protein: GST (N terminal on backbone)
  Cloning method: Restriction Enzyme
  Sequencing primers: 5′ pGEX 5'; 3′ pGEX 3'
Resource information
  A portion of this plasmid was derived from a plasmid made by: R. Cerione
Terms and licenses: Academic/Nonprofit Terms; Industry Terms: Not Available to Industry
How to cite: pGEX-2T-RhoA-wt was a gift from Gary Bokoch (Addgene plasmid # 12959 ; http://n2t.net/addgene:12959 ; RRID:Addgene_12959)
