[The description below was written by a language model from this plasmid's Addgene catalogue record.]
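Description:
pGEX-2T-RhoA-wt is a bacterial expression plasmid built on the pGEX-2T backbone (about 4.9 kb without insert) for producing human RhoA as a glutathione S-transferase fusion protein in E. coli. It is maintained as a high-copy plasmid under ampicillin selection. No feature table accompanies the record, so the origin of replication, promoter and other backbone elements are not listed explicitly. pGEX-series vectors in general drive expression from the IPTG-inducible tac promoter, carry a lacI repressor gene for tight control and use a pBR322-type origin, and pGEX-2T places a thrombin cleavage site between GST and the cloning site.

The insert is a 582 bp fragment encoding wild-type human RHOA, a small GTPase of the Rho family that regulates actin cytoskeleton organization, among other processes. It was introduced by restriction enzyme cloning downstream of the backbone-encoded GST, so the tag sits at the N terminus of RhoA. The specific restriction sites used are not stated. The size of the insert is consistent with a full-length coding sequence, and the "wt" designation indicates that no activating or dominant-negative mutations are present.

The record does not state an intended use. A construct of this type is typically used to express and purify recombinant GST-RhoA on glutathione affinity resin. The purified protein can then be used in biochemical work such as nucleotide binding and exchange assays, GTPase activity measurements, or pull-down experiments to identify or characterize RhoA regulators and effectors. The GST moiety can be removed by protease cleavage where untagged protein is needed. The record notes that part of the plasmid derives from a construct made in another laboratory.
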