>Addgene plasmid #12959 | pGEX-2T-RhoA-wt | addgene partial sequence | sequence record 19392 | 12959 with pGEX5'
TGGTTCCGCGTGGATCCATGGAGTATGATGTTCCTGATTATGCTCAT
[543 nt withheld, positions 48-590]
AGACGTGGGAAGAAAAAATCTGGTTGCCTTGTCTTGTGAGCGGCCGCAAGCTTGCATGCCTGCAGGTCGA
CTCTAGAGGATCCCCGAATTCCCGGGTCGACTCGAGCGGCCGCATCGTGACTGACTGACGATCTGCCTCG
CGCGTTTCGGTGATGACGGTGAAAACCTCTGACACATGCAGCTCCCG
